>Addgene plasmid #205666 | LBAPPW | addgene full sequence | sequence record 409393 | Addgene NGS Result
GGAAGGGCTAATTCACTCCCAAAGAAGACAAGATATCCTTGATCTGTGGATCTACCACACACAAGGCTAC
TTCCCTGATTAGCAGAACTACACACCAGGGCCAGGGGTCAGATATCCACTGACCTTTGGATGGTGCTACA
AGCTAGTACCAGTTGAGCCAGATAAGGTAGAAGAGGCCAATAAAGGAGAGAACACCAGCTTGTTACACCC
TGTGAGCCTGCATGGGATGGATGACCCGGAGAGAGAAGTGTTAGAGTGGAGGTTTGACAGCCGCCTAGCA
TTTCATCACGTGGCCCGAGAGCTGCATCCGGAGTACTTCAAGAACTGCTGATATCGAGCTTGCTACAAGG
GACTTTCCGCTGGGGACTTTCCAGGGAGGCGTGGCCTGGGCGGGACTGGGGAGTGGCGAGCCCTCAGATC
CTGCATATAAGCAGCTGCTTTTTGCCTGTACTGGGTCTCTCTGGTTAGACCAGATCTGAGCCTGGGAGCT
CTCTGGCTAACTAGGGAACCCACTGCTTAAGCCTCAATAAAGCTTGCCTTGAGTGCTTCAAGTAGTGTGT
GCCCGTCTGTTGTGTGACTCTGGTAACTAGAGATCCCTCAGACCCTTTTAGTCAGTGTGGAAAATCTCTA
GCAGTGGCGCCCGAACAGGGACTTGAAAGCGAAAGGGAAACCAGAGGAGCTCTCTCGACGCAGGACTCGG
CTTGCTGAAGCGCGCACGGCAAGAGGCGAGGGGCGGCGACTGGTGAGTACGCCAAAAATTTTGACTAGCG
GAGGCTAGAAGGAGAGAGATGGGTGCGAGAGCGTCAGTATTAAGCGGGGGAGAATTAGATCGCGATGGGA
AAAAATTCGGTTAAGGCCAGGGGGAAAGAAAAAATATAAATTAAAACATATAGTATGGGCAAGCAGGGAG
CTAGAACGATTCGCAGTTAATCCTGGCCTGTTAGAAACATCAGAAGGCTGTAGACAAATACTGGGACAGC
TACAACCATCCCTTCAGACAGGATCAGAAGAACTTAGATCATTATATAATACAGTAGCAACCCTCTATTG
TGTGCATCAAAGGATAGAGATAAAAGACACCAAGGAAGCTTTAGACAAGATAGAGGAAGAGCAAAACAAA
AGTAAGACCACCGCACAGCAAGCGGCCGGCCGCTGATCTTCAGACCTGGAGGAGGAGATATGAGGGACAA
TTGGAGAAGTGAATTATATAAATATAAAGTAGTAAAAATTGAACCATTAGGAGTAGCACCCACCAAGGCA
AAGAGAAGAGTGGTGCAGAGAGAAAAAAGAGCAGTGGGAATAGGAGCTTTGTTCCTTGGGTTCTTGGGAG
CAGCAGGAAGCACTATGGGCGCAGCGTCAATGACGCTGACGGTACAGGCCAGACAATTATTGTCTGGTAT
AGTGCAGCAGCAGAACAATTTGCTGAGGGCTATTGAGGCGCAACAGCATCTGTTGCAACTCACAGTCTGG
GGCATCAAGCAGCTCCAGGCAAGAATCCTGGCTGTGGAAAGATACCTAAAGGATCAACAGCTCCTGGGGA
TTTGGGGTTGCTCTGGAAAACTCATTTGCACCACTGCTGTGCCTTGGAATGCTAGTTGGAGTAATAAATC
TCTGGAACAGATTTGGAATCACACGACCTGGATGGAGTGGGACAGAGAAATTAACAATTACACAAGCTTA
ATACACTCCTTAATTGAAGAATCGCAAAACCAGCAAGAAAAGAATGAACAAGAATTATTGGAATTAGATA
AATGGGCAAGTTTGTGGAATTGGTTTAACATAACAAATTGGCTGTGGTATATAAAATTATTCATAATGAT
AGTAGGAGGCTTGGTAGGTTTAAGAATAGTTTTTGCTGTACTTTCTATAGTGAATAGAGTTAGGCAGGGA
TATTCACCATTATCGTTTCAGACCCACCTCCCAACCCCGAGGGGACCCGACAGGCCCGAAGGAATAGAAG
AAGAAGGTGGAGAGAGAGACAGAGACAGATCCATTCGATTAGTGAACGGATCTCGACGGTATCGCCTTTA
AAAGAAAAGGGGGGATTGGGGGGTACAGTGCAGGGGAAAGAATAGTAGACATAATAGCAACAGACATACA
AACTAAAGAATTACAAAAACAAATTACAAAAATTCAAAATTTTCGGGTTTATTACAGGGACAGCAGAGAT
CCAGTTTATCGATAGTCGTTACATAACTTACGGTAAATGGCCCGCCTGGCTGACCGCCCAACGACCCCCG
CCCATTGACGTCAATAGTAACGCCAATAGGGACTTTCCATTGACGTCAATGGGTGGAGTATTTACGGTAA
ACTGCCCACTTGGCAGTACATCAAGTGTATCATATGCCAAGTACGCCCCCTATTGACGTCAATGACGGTA
AATGGCCCGCCTGGCATTGTGCCCAGTACATGACCTTATGGGACTTTCCTACTTGGCAGTACATCTACGT
ATTAGTCATCGCTATTACCATGGTCGAGGTGAGCCCCACGTTCTGCTTCACTCTCCCCATCTCCCCCCCC
TCCCCACCCCCAATTTTGTATTTATTTATTTTTTAATTATTTTGTGCAGCGATGGGGGCGGGGGGGGGGG
GGGGGCGCGCGCCAGGCGGGGCGGGGCGGGGCGAGGGGCGGGGCGGGGCGAGGCGGAGAGGTGCGGCGGC
AGCCAATCAGAGCGGCGCGCTCCGAAAGTTTCCTTTTATGGCGAGGCGGCGGCGGCGGCGGCCCTATAAA
AAGCGAAGCGCGCGGCGGGCGGGAGTCGCTGCGACGCTGCCTTCGCCCCGTGCCCCGCTCCGCCGCCGCC
TCGCGCCGCCCGCCCCGGCTCTGACTGACCGCGTTACTCCCACAGGTGAGCGGGCGGGACGGCCCTTCTC
CTCCGGGCTGTAATTAGCTGAGCAAGAGGTAAGGGTTTAAGGGATGGTTGGTTGGTGGGGTATTAATGTT
TAATTACCTGTTTTACAGGCCTGAAATCACTTGGTTTTAGGTTGGAGCGCTTCGACTAGGGATAACAGGG
TAATTGTTTGAATGAGGCTTCAGTACTTTACAGAATCGTTGCCTGCACATCTTGGAAACACTTGCTGGGA
TTACTTCGACTTCTTAACCCAACAGAAGGCTCGAGAAGGTATATTGCTGTTGACAGGATCCACATTAACA
ACTTTAAGTCCAGCAATTTGAGTTAAGGGTGTTGCTCTCAATGATTTCACTAATGGTTCAATTTTTAATT
TCTTTTCTTCTGGTTCAAAATTCAAGTTTCAAGTGAAAGTGTAATATGCACCCATTTCTTTCAATAAATC
TTCTAAATAGTCCACTAATGTTTTATTTTGTTTTTTACAAAATCAAGCAGCCTCTGCTATCAATATAGAA
CCTTGTATTCCATCTTTATCTCTAGCTGAGTCATCAATTACATATCCATAACTTTCTTCATAAGCAAAAA
CAAAATTTAATCCGTTATCTTCTTCTTTAGCAATTTCTCTACCCATTCATTTCAATCCAGTTAAAGTTTT
TACAATCTTAACTCCATATTTTTCCTGAGCGATTCTATCACCCAAATCACTTGTTACAAAACTTGAATAT
AGAGCCGGATTTTTTGGAATGCTATTTAAGCGTTTTAGATTTGATAATTTTCAATCAATTAAAATTGGTC
CTGTTTGATTTCCATCTAATCTTACAAAATGACCATCATGTTTTATTGCCATTCCAAATCTGTCAGCATC
TGGGTCATTCATAATAATAATATCTGCATCATGTTTAATACCATATTCAAGCGGTATTTTTCATGCAGGA
TCAAATTCTGGATTTGGATTTACAACATTTTTCAATGTTTCATCTTCAAATGCACGATCTTCACCCTCAA
TAACGTTATATCCTGATTCACGTAATCTTTTTGGGGTAAATTTAGTTCCTGTTCCATTAACTGCGCTAAA
AATAGGGCCCTGCCTCGGACTTCAAGGGGCTAGAATTCGAGCAATTATCTTGTTTACTAAAACTGAATAC
CTTGCTATCTCTTTGATACATTTTTACAAAGCTGAATTAAAATGGTATAAATTAAATCACTTTTTTCAAT
TCTACCGGGTAGGGGAGGCGCTTTTCCCAAGGCAGTCTGGAGCATGCGCTTTAGCAGCCCCGCTGGGCAC
TTGGCGCTACACAAGTGGCCTCTGGCCTCGCACACATTCCACATCCACCGGTAGGCGCCAACCGGCTCCG
TTCTTTGGTGGCCCCTTCGCGCCACCTTCTACTCCTCCCCTAGTCAGGAAGTTCCCCCCCGCCCCGCAGC
TCGCGTCGTGCAGGACGTGACAAATGGAAGTAGCACGTCTCACTAGTCTCGTGCAGATGGACAGCACCGC
TGAGCAATGGAAGCGGGTAGGCCTTTGGGGCAGCGGCCAATAGCAGCTTTGCTCCTTCGCTTTCTGGGCT
CAGAGGCTGGGAAGGGGTGGGTCCGGGGGCGGGCTCAGGGGCGGGCTCAGGGGCGGGGCGGGCGCCCGAA
GGTCCTCCGGAGGCCCGGCATTCTGCACGCTTCAAAAGCGCACGTCTGCCGCGCTGTTCTCCTCTTCCTC
ATCTCCGGGCCTTTCGACCTTTAATTAACCACCATGACCGAGTACAAGCCCACGGTGCGCCTCGCCACCC
GCGACGACGTCCCCAGGGCCGTACGCACCCTCGCCGCCGCGTTCGCCGACTACCCCGCCACGCGCCACAC
CGTCGATCCGGACCGCCACATCGAGCGGGTCACCGAGCTGCAAGAACTCTTCCTCACGCGCGTCGGGCTC
GACATCGGCAAGGTGTGGGTCGCGGACGACGGCGCCGCGGTGGCGGTCTGGACCACGCCGGAGAGCGTCG
AAGCGGGGGCGGTGTTCGCCGAGATCGGCCCGCGCATGGCCGAGTTGAGCGGTTCCCGGCTGGCCGCGCA
GCAACAGATGGAAGGCCTCCTGGCGCCGCACCGGCCCAAGGAGCCCGCGTGGTTCCTGGCCACCGTCGGC
GTCTCGCCCGACCACCAGGGCAAGGGTCTGGGCAGCGCCGTCGTGCTCCCCGGAGTGGAGGCGGCCGAGC
GCGCCGGGGTGCCCGCCTTCCTGGAGACCTCCGCGCCCCGCAACCTCCCCTTCTACGAGCGGCTCGGCTT
CACCGTCACCGCCGACGTCGAGGTGCCCGAAGGACCGCGCACCTGGTGCATGACCCGCAAGCCCGGTGCC
TGAGTTTAAACATCAACCTCTGGATTACAAAATTTGTGAAAGATTGACTGGTATTCTTAACTATGTTGCT
CCTTTTACGCTATGTGGATACGCTGCTTTAATGCCTTTGTATCATGCTATTGCTTCCCGTATGGCTTTCA
TTTTCTCCTCCTTGTATAAATCCTGGTTGCTGTCTCTTTATGAGGAGTTGTGGCCCGTTGTCAGGCAACG
TGGCGTGGTGTGCACTGTGTTTGCTGACGCAACCCCCACTGGTTGGGGCATTGCCACCACCTGTCAGCTC
CTTTCCGGGACTTTCGCTTTCCCCCTCCCTATTGCCACGGCGGAACTCATCGCCGCCTGCCTTGCCCGCT
GCTGGACAGGGGCTCGGCTGTTGGGCACTGACAATTCCGTGGTGTTGTCGGGGAAGCTGACGTCCTTTCC
ATGGCTGCTCGCCTGTGTTGCCACCTGGATTCTGCGCGGGACGTCCTTCTGCTACGTCCCTTCGGCCCTC
AATCCAGCGGACCTTCCTTCCCGCGGCCTGCTGCCGGCTCTGCGGCCTCTTCCGCGTCTTCGCCTTCGCC
CTCAGACGAGTCGGATCTCCCTTTGGGCCGCCTCCCCGCCTGGCCTGCAGGGGTACCTTTAAGACCAATG
ACTTACAAGGCAGCTGTAGATCTTAGCCACTTTTTAAAAGAAAAGAGGGGACTGGAAGGGCTAATTCACT
CCCAACGAAGACAAGATATCCTTGATCTGTGGATCTACCACACACAAGGCTACTTCCCTGATTAGCAGAA
CTACACACCAGGGCCAGGGGTCAGATATCCACTGACCTTTGGATGGTGCTACAAGCTAGTACCAGTTGAG
CCAGATAAGGTAGAAGAGGCCAATAAAGGAGAGAACACCAGCTTGTTACACCCTGTGAGCCTGCATGGGA
TGGATGACCCGGAGAGAGAAGTGTTAGAGTGGAGGTTTGACAGCCGCCTAGCATTTCATCACGTGGCCCG
AGAGCTGCATCCGGAGTACTTCAAGAACTGCTGATATCGAGCTTGCTACAAGGGACTTTCCGCTGGGGAC
TTTCCAGGGAGGCGTGGCCTGGGCGGGACTGGGGAGTGGCGAGCCCTCAGATCCTGCATATAAGCAGCTG
CTTTTTGCCTGTACTGGGTCTCTCTGGTTAGACCAGATCTGAGCCTGGGAGCTCTCTGGCTAACTAGGGA
ACCCACTGCTTAAGCCTCAATAAAGCTTGCCTTGAGTGCTTCAAGTAGTGTGTGCCCGTCTGTTGTGTGA
CTCTGGTAACTAGAGATCCCTCAGACCCTTTTAGTCAGTGTGGAAAATCTCTAGCAGTAGTAGTTCATGT
CATCTTATTATTCAGTATTTATAACTTGCAAAGAAATGAATATCAGAGAGTGAGAGGCCTTGACATTGCT
AGCGTTTTACCGTCGACCTCTAGCTAGAGCTTGGCGTAATCATGGTCATAGCTGTTTCCTGTGTGAAATT
GTTATCCGCTCACAATTCCACACAACATACGAGCCGGAAGCATAAAGTGTAAAGCCTGGGGTGCCTAATG
AGTGAGCTAACTCACATTAATTGCGTTGCGCTCACTGCCCGCTTTCCAGTCGGGAAACCTGTCGTGCCAG
CTGCATTAATGAATCGGCCAACGCGCGGGGAGAGGCGGTTTGCGTATTGGGCGCTCTTCCGCTTCCTCGC
TCACTGACTCGCTGCGCTCGGTCGTTCGGCTGCGGCGAGCGGTATCAGCTCACTCAAAGGCGGTAATACG
GTTATCCACAGAATCAGGGGATAACGCAGGAAAGAACATGTGAGCAAAAGGCCAGCAAAAGGCCAGGAAC
CGTAAAAAGGCCGCGTTGCTGGCGTTTTTCCATAGGCTCCGCCCCCCTGACGAGCATCACAAAAATCGAC
GCTCAAGTCAGAGGTGGCGAAACCCGACAGGACTATAAAGATACCAGGCGTTTCCCCCTGGAAGCTCCCT
CGTGCGCTCTCCTGTTCCGACCCTGCCGCTTACCGGATACCTGTCCGCCTTTCTCCCTTCGGGAAGCGTG
GCGCTTTCTCATAGCTCACGCTGTAGGTATCTCAGTTCGGTGTAGGTCGTTCGCTCCAAGCTGGGCTGTG
TGCACGAACCCCCCGTTCAGCCCGACCGCTGCGCCTTATCCGGTAACTATCGTCTTGAGTCCAACCCGGT
AAGACACGACTTATCGCCACTGGCAGCAGCCACTGGTAACAGGATTAGCAGAGCGAGGTATGTAGGCGGT
GCTACAGAGTTCTTGAAGTGGTGGCCTAACTACGGCTACACTAGAAGAACAGTATTTGGTATCTGCGCTC
TGCTGAAGCCAGTTACCTTCGGAAAAAGAGTTGGTAGCTCTTGATCCGGCAAACAAACCACCGCTGGTAG
CGGTGGTTTTTTTGTTTGCAAGCAGCAGATTACGCGCAGAAAAAAAGGATCTCAAGAAGATCCTTTGATC
TTTTCTACGGGGTCTGACGCTCAGTGGAACGAAAACTCACGTTAAGGGATTTTGGTCATGAGATTATCAA
AAAGGATCTTCACCTAGATCCTTTTAAATTAAAAATGAAGTTTTAAATCAATCTAAAGTATATATGAGTA
AACTTGGTCTGACAGTTACCAATGCTTAATCAGTGAGGCACCTATCTCAGCGATCTGTCTATTTCGTTCA
TCCATAGTTGCCTGACTCCCCGTCGTGTAGATAACTACGATACGGGAGGGCTTACCATCTGGCCCCAGTG
CTGCAATGATACCGCGAGACCCACGCTCACCGGCTCCAGATTTATCAGCAATAAACCAGCCAGCCGGAAG
GGCCGAGCGCAGAAGTGGTCCTGCAACTTTATCCGCCTCCATCCAGTCTATTAATTGTTGCCGGGAAGCT
AGAGTAAGTAGTTCGCCAGTTAATAGTTTGCGCAACGTTGTTGCCATTGCTACAGGCATCGTGGTGTCAC
GCTCGTCGTTTGGTATGGCTTCATTCAGCTCCGGTTCCCAACGATCAAGGCGAGTTACATGATCCCCCAT
GTTGTGCAAAAAAGCGGTTAGCTCCTTCGGTCCTCCGATCGTTGTCAGAAGTAAGTTGGCCGCAGTGTTA
TCACTCATGGTTATGGCAGCACTGCATAATTCTCTTACTGTCATGCCATCCGTAAGATGCTTTTCTGTGA
CTGGTGAGTACTCAACCAAGTCATTCTGAGAATAGTGTATGCGGCGACCGAGTTGCTCTTGCCCGGCGTC
AATACGGGATAATACCGCGCCACATAGCAGAACTTTAAAAGTGCTCATCATTGGAAAACGTTCTTCGGGG
CGAAAACTCTCAAGGATCTTACCGCTGTTGAGATCCAGTTCGATGTAACCCACTCGTGCACCCAACTGAT
CTTCAGCATCTTTTACTTTCACCAGCGTTTCTGGGTGAGCAAAAACAGGAAGGCAAAATGCCGCAAAAAA
GGGAATAAGGGCGACACGGAAATGTTGAATACTCATACTCTTCCTTTTTCAATATTATTGAAGCATTTAT
CAGGGTTATTGTCTCATGAGCGGATACATATTTGAATGTATTTAGAAAAATAAACAAATAGGGGTTCCGC
GCACATTTCCCCGAAAAGTGCCACCTGACGTCGACGGATCGGGAGATCAACTTGTTTATTGCAGCTTATA
ATGGTTACAAATAAAGCAATAGCATCACAAATTTCACAAATAAAGCATTTTTTTCACTGCATTCTAGTTG
TGGTTTGTCCAAACTCATCAATGTATCTTATCATGTCTGGATCAACTGGATAACTCAAGCTAACCAAAAT
CATCCCAAACTTCCCACCCCATACCCTATTACCACTGCCAATTACCTGTGGTTTCATTTACTCTAAACCT
GTGATTCCTCTGAATTATTTTCATTTTAAAGAAATTGTATTTGTTAAATATGTACTACAAACTTAGTAGT
T
Features (pLannotate 1.2.2; 24 found; start..end, strand, type, name):
    376..633     +  LTR            5' LTR (truncated): truncated 5' long terminal repeat (LTR) from HIV-1
    680..805     +  misc_feature   HIV-1 Ψ: packaging signal of human immunodeficiency virus type 1
    789..1127    +  CDS            HIV-1 gag (fragment): gag protein from human immunodeficiency virus 1; gag
   1302..1535    +  misc_feature   RRE: The Rev response element (RRE) of HIV-1 allows for Rev-dependent mRNA export from the nucleus to the cytoplasm.
   1912..2012    +  CDS            Rev (fragment): human immunodeficiency virus 1 (HIV-1) Rev protein; rev; enhances nuclear export of unspliced and incompletely spliced viral mRNAs
   2027..2142    +  misc_feature   cPPT/CTS: central polypurine tract and central termination sequence of HIV-1 (lacking the first T)
   2187..2472    +  enhancer       CMV enhancer: human cytomegalovirus immediate early enhancer; contains an 18-bp deletion relative to the standard CMV enhancer
   2474..2751    +  promoter       chicken β-actin promoter: No description available
   2752..2950    +  intron         hybrid intron (fragment): hybrid between chicken β-actin (CBA) and minute virus of mice (MMV) introns (Gray et al., 2011)
   3930..4053    +  ncRNA          3' miR-30a: sequence downstream of the 71-nt precursor of the human miR-30a microRNA (Zeng et al., 2002) miRNA
   4067..4566    +  promoter       PGK promoter: mouse phosphoglycerate kinase 1 promoter
   4584..5183    +  CDS            PuroR: puromycin N-acetyltransferase; pac from Streptomyces alboniger; confers resistance to puromycin
   5192..5779    +  misc_feature   WPRE: woodchuck hepatitis virus posttranscriptional regulatory element
   5793..6191    +  CDS            nef (fragment): NEF_HV1BR - Experimental evidence at protein level: Swiss-Prot protein existence level 1. Extracellular Nef protein targets CD4(+) T-lymphocytes for apoptosis by interacting with CXCR4 surface receptors (PubMed:14990729). From Human immunodeficiency virus type 1 group M subtype B (isolate BRU/LAI) (HIV-1).
   6239..6496    +  LTR            5' LTR (truncated): truncated 5' long terminal repeat (LTR) from HIV-1
   6649..6665    -  protein_bind   lac operator: The lac repressor binds to the lac operator to inhibit transcription in E. coli. This inhibition can be relieved by adding lactose or isopropyl-β-D-thiogalactopyranoside (IPTG). lac repressor encoded by lacI
   6673..6703    -  promoter       lac promoter: promoter for the E. coli lac operon
   6718..6739    -  protein_bind   CAP binding site: CAP binding activates transcription in the presence of cAMP. E. coli catabolite activator protein
   6752..6844    -  CDS            lacI (fragment): lac repressor; lacI; The lac repressor binds to the lac operator to inhibit transcription in E. coli. This inhibition can be relieved by adding lactose or isopropyl-β-D-thiogalactopyranoside (IPTG).
   7027..7615    -  rep_origin     ori: high-copy-number ColE1/pMB1/pBR322/pUC origin of replication
   7786..8646    -  CDS            AmpR: β-lactamase; bla; confers resistance to ampicillin, carbenicillin, and related antibiotics
   8647..8751    -  promoter       AmpR promoter: bla
   8799..8933    +  polyA_signal   SV40 poly(A) signal: SV40 polyadenylation signal
   9100..328     +  CDS            nef (fragment) (across the origin): NEF_HV1BR - Experimental evidence at protein level: Swiss-Prot protein existence level 1. Extracellular Nef protein targets CD4(+) T-lymphocytes for apoptosis by interacting with CXCR4 surface receptors (PubMed:14990729). From Human immunodeficiency virus type 1 group M subtype B (isolate BRU/LAI) (HIV-1).
