[The description below was written by a language model from this plasmid's Addgene catalogue record and pLannotate feature annotations shown in this document.]
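Description:
LBAPPW is a lentiviral shRNAmir backbone built on pLVX-Puro, intended for RNA interference with puromycin selection of transduced cells. It is propagated in E. coli as a high-copy plasmid through a ColE1/pUC-type origin and selected with ampicillin via the β-lactamase gene. The 9.1 kb sequence carries the usual HIV-1-derived transfer-vector elements: LTR sequences flanking the viral genome (both annotated as truncated LTRs, each preceded by nef-derived sequence), the Ψ packaging signal with a gag fragment, the Rev response element for Rev-dependent nuclear export of the genomic RNA, and the cPPT/CTS. A WPRE lies upstream of the 3′ LTR to enhance transcript expression.

The payload is the synthetic miR-AB cassette driven by the CBH promoter, which the annotation resolves into its parts: a CMV enhancer, the chicken β-actin promoter and a hybrid CBA/MVM intron. About 1 kb between the intron and the annotated 3′ miR-30a flanking sequence is not annotated; it presumably contains the rest of the miR-AB scaffold, but the record does not say what else lies there, such as any reporter. The miR-30a context indicates that inserted hairpins are expressed as Pol II transcripts and processed through the endogenous microRNA pathway. Downstream, an independent mouse PGK promoter drives puromycin N-acetyltransferase. No specific target sequence is recorded, consistent with its role as an empty backbone into which shRNAmirs are cloned. It belongs to a miRNA-based viral toolkit designed for multicolor-barcoded, multiplexed knockdown at the single-cell level.
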