Addgene plasmid #205666: LBAPPW
Purpose: shRNAmir backbone for RNA interference, with Puromycin selection
Depositing lab: Dapeng Wang. Depositing organization: Shandong Medical and Pharmaceutical University. Publication: miR-AB, a miRNA-based shRNA viral toolkit for multicolor-barcoded multiplex RNAi at a single-cell level. Wang D, Xiu J, Zhao J, Luo J. EMBO Rep. 2022 Apr 5;23(4):e53691. doi: 10.15252/embr.202153691. Epub 2022 Feb 24. PubMed 35201651.
Backbone
  Vector backbone: pLVX-Puro
  Backbone manufacturer: Clontech
  Vector type: Lentiviral
Growth in bacteria
  Bacterial resistance: Ampicillin, 100 μg/mL
  Growth temperature: 37°C
  Growth strain: NEB Stable
  Copy number: High Copy
Gene/Insert
  Gene/Insert name: miR-AB
  Species: Synthetic
  Promoter: CBH
  Cloning method: Restriction Enzyme; 5′ cloning site BamHI (unknown if destroyed); 3′ cloning site ApaI (unknown if destroyed)
  Sequencing primers: 3′ PGK Reverse: GCCAGAGGCCACTTGTGTAG
Terms and licenses: Academic/Nonprofit Terms; Industry Terms: Not Available to Industry
How to cite: LBAPPW was a gift from Dapeng Wang (Addgene plasmid # 205666 ; http://n2t.net/addgene:205666 ; RRID:Addgene_205666)
